>Addgene plasmid #125972 | 173_pAAV-ProC38-CatCh-GFP-WPRE | depositor full sequence | sequence record 241130 | 173_pAAV-ProC38-CatCh-GFP-WPRE sequence 6257 bps
CCTGCAGGCAGCTGCGCGCTCGCTCGCTCACTGAGGCCGCCCGGGCGTCGGGCGACCTTTGGTCGCCCGG
CCTCAGTGAGCGAGCGAGCGCGCAGAGAGGGAGTGGCCAACTCCATCACTAGGGGTTCCTGCGGCCGCAC
GCGTCCCCCCAGCTTGGACAATTTGCTGACTTGCCCTATCAAACGCAAGCTTGTGGGAGTCGGCAATAAT
TTGCTGACTCGCAACCGAACATTCAAGCTTACGCACGCTATTTGAAATTTGCTGACGGCTCAAGGTCCCA
CCAAGCTTCCATTGTGCCAACGAAATTTGCTGACCCGGATGATGTGACTCAAGCTTCCGGTGGATCCACG
GAATTTGCTGACTCAGCCTAAGCAGAACAAGCTTGCCTAAACGGTCGTTAATTTGCTGACATCTATCCTG
AACGTCAAGCTTGGTCGGTTTCGAAGAAATTTGCTGACATAAAACTTGACCAACAAGCTTGCTCGAGATC
TGCGATCTGCATCTCAATTAGTCAGCAACCATAGTCCCGCCCCTAACTCCGCCCATCCCGCCCCTAACTC
CGCCCAGTTCCGCCCATTCTCCGCCCCATCGCTGACTAATTTTTTTTATTTATGCAGAGGCCGAGGCCGC
CTCGGCCTCTGAGCTATTCCAGAAGTAGTGAGGAGGCTTTTTTGGAGGCCTAGGCTTTTGCAAATGATCC
GCCACCATGGATTATGGAGGCGCCCTGAGTGCCGTTGGGCGCGAGCTGCTATTTGTAACGAACCCAGTAG
TCGTCAATGGCTCTGTACTTGTGCCTGAGGACCAGTGTTACTGCGCGGGCTGGATTGAGTCGCGTGGCAC
AAACGGTGCCCAAACGGCGTCGAACGTGCTGCAATGGCTTGCTGCTGGCTTCTCCATCCTACTGCTTATG
TTTTACGCCTACCAAACATGGAAGTCAACCTGCGGCTGGGAGGAGATCTATGTGTGCGCTATCGAGATGG
TCAAGGTGATTCTCGAGTTCTTCTTCGAGTTTAAGAACCCGTCCATGCTGTATCTAGCCACAGGCCACCG
CGTCCAGTGGTTGCGTTACGCCGAGTGGCTTCTCACCTGCCCGGTCATTTGCATTCACCTGTCAAACCTG
ACGGGCTTGTCCAACGACTACAGCAGGCGCACCATGGGTCTGCTTGTGTCTGATATTGGCACAATTGTGT
GGGGCGCCACTTCCGCCATGGCCACCGGATACGTCAAGGTCATCTTCTTCTGCCTGGGTCTGTGTTATGG
TGCTAACACGTTCTTTCACGCTGCCAAGGCCTACATCGAGGGTTACCACACCGTGCCGAAGGGCCGGTGT
CGCCAGGTGGTGACTGGCATGGCTTGGCTCTTCTTCGTATCATGGGGTATGTTCCCCATCCTGTTCATCC
TCGGCCCCGAGGGCTTCGGCGTCCTGAGCGTGTACGGCTCCACCGTCGGCCACACCATCATTGACCTGAT
GTCGAAGAACTGCTGGGGTCTGCTCGGCCACTACCTGCGCGTGCTGATCCACGAGCATATCCTCATCCAC
GGCGACATTCGCAAGACCACCAAATTGAACATTGGTGGCACTGAGATTGAGGTCGAGACGCTGGTGGAGG
ACGAGGCCGAGGCTGGCGCGGTACCCATGGTGAGCAAGGGCGAGGAGCTGTTCACCGGGGTGGTGCCCAT
CCTGGTCGAGCTGGACGGCGACGTAAACGGCCACAAGTTCAGCGTGTCCGGCGAGGGCGAGGGCGATGCC
ACCTACGGCAAGCTGACCCTGAAGTTCATCTGCACCACCGGCAAGCTGCCCGTGCCCTGGCCCACCCTCG
TGACCACCCTGACCTACGGCGTGCAGTGCTTCAGCCGCTACCCCGACCACATGAAGCAGCACGACTTCTT
CAAGTCCGCCATGCCCGAAGGCTACGTCCAGGAGCGCACCATCTTCTTCAAGGACGACGGCAACTACAAG
ACCCGCGCCGAGGTGAAGTTCGAGGGCGACACCCTGGTGAACCGCATCGAGCTGAAGGGCATCGACTTCA
AGGAGGACGGCAACATCCTGGGGCACAAGCTGGAGTACAACTACAACAGCCACAACGTCTATATCATGGC
CGACAAGCAGAAGAACGGCATCAAGGTGAACTTCAAGATCCGCCACAACATCGAGGACGGCAGCGTGCAG
CTCGCCGACCACTACCAGCAGAACACCCCCATCGGCGACGGCCCCGTGCTGCTGCCCGACAACCACTACC
TGAGCACCCAGTCCGCCCTGAGCAAAGACCCCAACGAGAAGCGCGATCACATGGTCCTGCTGGAGTTCGT
GACCGCCGCCGGGATCACTCTCGGCATGGACGAGCTGTACAAGTGATAAGAATTCGATATCAAGCTTATC
GATAATCAACCTCTGGATTACAAAATTTGTGAAAGATTGACTGGTATTCTTAACTATGTTGCTCCTTTTA
CGCTATGTGGATACGCTGCTTTAATGCCTTTGTATCATGCTATTGCTTCCCGTATGGCTTTCATTTTCTC
CTCCTTGTATAAATCCTGGTTGCTGTCTCTTTATGAGGAGTTGTGGCCCGTTGTCAGGCAACGTGGCGTG
GTGTGCACTGTGTTTGCTGACGCAACCCCCACTGGTTGGGGCATTGCCACCACCTGTCAGCTCCTTTCCG
GGACTTTCGCTTTCCCCCTCCCTATTGCCACGGCGGAACTCATCGCCGCCTGCCTTGCCCGCTGCTGGAC
AGGGGCTCGGCTGTTGGGCACTGACAATTCCGTGGTGTTGTCGGGGAAATCATCGTCCTTTCCTTGGCTG
CTCGCCTATGTTGCCACCTGGATTCTGCGCGGGACGTCCTTCTGCTACGTCCCTTCGGCCCTCAATCCAG
CGGACCTTCCTTCCCGCGGCCTGCTGCCGGCTCTGCGGCCTCTTCCGCGTCTTCGCCTTCGCCCTCAGAC
GAGTCGGATCTCCCTTTGGGCCGCCTCCCCGCATCGATACCGAGCGCTGCTCGAGAGATCTACGGGTGGC
ATCCCTGTGACCCCTCCCCAGTGCCTCTCCTGGCCCTGGAAGTTGCCACTCCAGTGCCCACCAGCCTTGT
CCTAATAAAATTAAGTTGCATCATTTTGTCTGACTAGGTGTCCTTCTATAATATTATGGGGTGGAGGGGG
GTGGTATGGAGCAAGGGGCAAGTTGGGAAGACAACCTGTAGGGCCTGCGGGGTCTATTGGGAACCAAGCT
GGAGTGCAGTGGCACAATCTTGGCTCACTGCAATCTCCGCCTCCTGGGTTCAAGCGATTCTCCTGCCTCA
GCCTCCCGAGTTGTTGGGATTCCAGGCATGCATGACCAGGCTCAGCTAATTTTTGTTTTTTTGGTAGAGA
CGGGGTTTCACCATATTGGCCAGGCTGGTCTCCAACTCCTAATCTCAGGTGATCTACCCACCTTGGCCTC
CCAAATTGCTGGGATTACAGGCGTGAACCACTGCTCCCTTCCCTGTCCTTCTGATTTTGTAGGTAACCAC
GTGCGGACCGAGCGGCCGCAGGAACCCCTAGTGATGGAGTTGGCCACTCCCTCTCTGCGCGCTCGCTCGC
TCACTGAGGCCGGGCGACCAAAGGTCGCCCGACGCCCGGGCTTTGCCCGGGCGGCCTCAGTGAGCGAGCG
AGCGCGCAGCTGCCTGCAGGGGCGCCTGATGCGGTATTTTCTCCTTACGCATCTGTGCGGTATTTCACAC
CGCATA
[142 nt withheld, positions 3717-3858]
C
[141 nt withheld, positions 3860-4000]
CCTTTGACGTTGGAGTCCACGTTCTTT
[37 nt withheld, positions 4028-4064]
ACCCTATCTCGGGCTATTCTTTTGATTTATAAGGGATTTTGCCGATTTCGGCCTATTGGTTAAAAAATGA
GCTGATTTAACAAAAATTTAACGCGAATTTTAACAAAATATTAACGTTTACAATTTTATGGTGCACTCTC
AGTACAATCTGCTCTGATGCCGCATAGTTAAGCCAGCCCCGACACCCGCCAACACCCGCTGACGCGCCCT
GACGGGCTTGTCTGCTCCCGGCATCCGCTTACAGACAAGCTGTGACCGTCTCCGGGAGCTGCATGTGTCA
GAGGTTTTCACCGTCATCACCGAAACGCGCGAGACGAAAGGGCCTCGTGATACGCCTATTTTTATAGGTT
AATGTCATGATAATAATGGTTTCTTAGACGTCAGGTGGCACTTTTCGGGGAAATGTGCGCGGAACCCCTA
TTTGTTTATTTTTCTAAATACATTCAAATATGTATCCGCTCATGAGACAATAACCCTGATAAATGCTTCA
ATAATATTGAAAAAGGAAGAGTATGAGTATTCAACATTTCCGTGTCGCCCTTATTCCCTTTTTTGCGGCA
TTTTGCCTTCCTGTTTTTGCTCACCCAGAAACGCTGGTGAAAGTAAAAGATGCTGAAGATCAGTTGGGTG
CACGAGTGGGTTACATCGAACTGGATCTCAACAGCGGTAAGATCCTTGAGAGTTTTCGCCCCGAAGAACG
TTTTCCAATGATGAGCACTTTTAAAGTTCTGCTATGTGGCGCGGTATTATCCCGTATTGACGCCGGGCAA
GAGCAACTCGGTCGCCGCATACACTATTCTCAGAATGACTTGGTTGAGTACTCACCAGTCACAGAAAAGC
ATCTTACGGATGGCATGACAGTAAGAGAATTATGCAGTGCTGCCATAACCATGAGTGATAACACTGCGGC
CAACTTACTTCTGACAACGATCGGAGGACCGAAGGAGCTAACCGCTTTTTTGCACAACATGGGGGATCAT
GTAACTCGCCTTGATCGTTGGGAACCGGAGCTGAATGAAGCCATACCAAACGACGAGCGTGACACCACGA
TGCCTGTAGCAATGGCAACAACGTTGCGCAAACTATTAACTGGCGAACTACTTACTCTAGCTTCCCGGCA
ACAATTAATAGACTGGATGGAGGCGGATAAAGTTGCAGGACCACTTCTGCGCTCGGCCCTTCCGGCTGGC
TGGTTTATTGCTGATAAATCTGGAGCCGGTGAGCGTGGGTCTCGCGGTATCATTGCAGCACTGGGGCCAG
ATGGTAAGCCCTCCCGTATCGTAGTTATCTACACGACGGGGAGTCAGGCAACTATGGATGAACGAAATAG
ACAGATCGCTGAGATAGGTGCCTCACTGATTAAGCATTGGTAACTGTCAGACCAAGTTTACTCATATATA
CTTTAGATTGATTTAAAACTTCATTTTTAATTTAAAAGGATCTAGGTGAAGATCCTTTTTGATAATCTCA
TGACCAAAATCCCTTAACGTGAGTTTTCGTTCCACTGAGCGTCAGACCCCGTAGAAAAGATCAAAGGATC
TTCTTGAGATCCTTTTTTTCTGCGCGTAATCTGCTGCTTGCAAACAAAAAAACCACCGCTACCAGCGGTG
GTTTGTTTGCCGGATCAAGAGCTACCAACTCTTTTTCCGAAGGTAACTGGCTTCAGCAGAGCGCAGATAC
CAAATACTGTCCTTCTAGTGTAGCCGTAGTTAGGCCACCACTTCAAGAACTCTGTAGCACCGCCTACATA
CCTCGCTCTGCTAATCCTGTTACCAGTGGCTGCTGCCAGTGGCGATAAGTCGTGTCTTACCGGGTTGGAC
TCAAGACGATAGTTACCGGATAAGGCGCAGCGGTCGGGCTGAACGGGGGGTTCGTGCACACAGCCCAGCT
TGGAGCGAACGACCTACACCGAACTGAGATACCTACAGCGTGAGCTATGAGAAAGCGCCACGCTTCCCGA
AGGGAGAAAGGCGGACAGGTATCCGGTAAGCGGCAGGGTCGGAACAGGAGAGCGCACGAGGGAGCTTCCA
GGGGGAAACGCCTGGTATCTTTATAGTCCTGTCGGGTTTCGCCACCTCTGACTTGAGCGTCGATTTTTGT
GATGCTCGTCAGGGGGGCGGAGCCTATGGAAAAACGCCAGCAACGCGGCCTTTTTACGGTTCCTGGCCTT
TTGCTGGCCTTTTGCTCACATGT
Features (pLannotate 1.2.2; 16 found; start..end, strand, type, name):
     12..39      +  repeat_region  AAV2 ITR (fragment): inverted terminal repeat of adeno-associated virus serotype 2 inverted
     68..95      +  repeat_region  AAV2 ITR (fragment): inverted terminal repeat of adeno-associated virus serotype 2 inverted
    498..694     +  promoter       SV40 promoter: SV40 early promoter
    707..1632    +  CDS            ChR2 (fragment): N-terminal fragment of channelrhodopsin-2 from the alga Chlamydomonas reinhardtii (Nagel et al., 2003) blue light-activated cation channel
   1637..2353    +  CDS            EGFP: EGFP is a basic (constitutively fluorescent) green fluorescent protein published in 1996, derived from Aequorea victoria. It is reported to be a rapidly-maturing weak dimer with moderate acid sensitivity.
   2360..2384    +  misc_feature   MCS (fragment): pBluescript multiple cloning site
   2384..2972    +  misc_feature   WPRE: woodchuck hepatitis virus posttranscriptional regulatory element
   3004..3480    +  polyA_signal   hGH poly(A) signal: human growth hormone polyadenylation signal
   3520..3660    +  repeat_region  AAV2 ITR: inverted terminal repeat of adeno-associated virus serotype 2 inverted
   3665..3716    -  misc_feature   bom (fragment): basis of mobility region from pBR322
   3735..4115    +  rep_origin     M13 ori (sequence partly withheld): M13 bacteriophage origin of replication; arrow indicates direction of (+) strand synthesis
   4191..4240    -  misc_feature   bom (fragment): basis of mobility region from pBR322
   4342..4377    -  CDS            rop (fragment): Rop protein, which maintains plasmids at low copy number; rop
   4472..4576    +  promoter       AmpR promoter: bla
   4577..5437    +  CDS            AmpR: β-lactamase; bla; confers resistance to ampicillin, carbenicillin, and related antibiotics
   5608..6196    +  rep_origin     ori: high-copy-number ColE1/pMB1/pBR322/pUC origin of replication
