>Addgene plasmid #125972 | 173_pAAV-ProC38-CatCh-GFP-WPRE | addgene full sequence | sequence record 256723 | Addgene NGS Result
GCGGCCGCACGCGTCCCCCCAGCTTGGACAATTTGCTGACTTGCCCTATCAAACGCAAGCTTGTGGGAGT
CGGCAATAATTTGCTGACTCGCAACCGAACATTCAAGCTTACGCACGCTATTTGAAATTTGCTGACGGCT
CAAGGTCCCACCAAGCTTCCATTGTGCCAACGAAATTTGCTGACCCGGATGATGTGACTCAAGCTTCCGG
TGGATCCACGGAATTTGCTGACTCAGCCTAAGCAGAACAAGCTTGCCTAAACGGTCGTTAATTTGCTGAC
ATCTATCCTGAACGTCAAGCTTGGTCGGTTTCGAAGAAATTTGCTGACATAAAACTTGACCAACAAGCTT
GCTCGAGATCTGCGATCTGCATCTCAATTAGTCAGCAACCATAGTCCCGCCCCTAACTCCGCCCATCCCG
CCCCTAACTCCGCCCAGTTCCGCCCATTCTCCGCCCCATCGCTGACTAATTTTTTTTATTTATGCAGAGG
CCGAGGCCGCCTCGGCCTCTGAGCTATTCCAGAAGTAGTGAGGAGGCTTTTTTGGAGGCCTAGGCTTTTG
CAAATGATCCGCCACCATGGATTATGGAGGCGCCCTGAGTGCCGTTGGGCGCGAGCTGCTATTTGTAACG
AACCCAGTAGTCGTCAATGGCTCTGTACTTGTGCCTGAGGACCAGTGTTACTGCGCGGGCTGGATTGAGT
CGCGTGGCACAAACGGTGCCCAAACGGCGTCGAACGTGCTGCAATGGCTTGCTGCTGGCTTCTCCATCCT
ACTGCTTATGTTTTACGCCTACCAAACATGGAAGTCAACCTGCGGCTGGGAGGAGATCTATGTGTGCGCT
ATCGAGATGGTCAAGGTGATTCTCGAGTTCTTCTTCGAGTTTAAGAACCCGTCCATGCTGTATCTAGCCA
CAGGCCACCGCGTCCAGTGGTTGCGTTACGCCGAGTGGCTTCTCACCTGCCCGGTCATTTGCATTCACCT
GTCAAACCTGACGGGCTTGTCCAACGACTACAGCAGGCGCACCATGGGTCTGCTTGTGTCTGATATTGGC
ACAATTGTGTGGGGCGCCACTTCCGCCATGGCCACCGGATACGTCAAGGTCATCTTCTTCTGCCTGGGTC
TGTGTTATGGTGCTAACACGTTCTTTCACGCTGCCAAGGCCTACATCGAGGGTTACCACACCGTGCCGAA
GGGCCGGTGTCGCCAGGTGGTGACTGGCATGGCTTGGCTCTTCTTCGTATCATGGGGTATGTTCCCCATC
CTGTTCATCCTCGGCCCCGAGGGCTTCGGCGTCCTGAGCGTGTACGGCTCCACCGTCGGCCACACCATCA
TTGACCTGATGTCGAAGAACTGCTGGGGTCTGCTCGGCCACTACCTGCGCGTGCTGATCCACGAGCATAT
CCTCATCCACGGCGACATTCGCAAGACCACCAAATTGAACATTGGTGGCACTGAGATTGAGGTCGAGACG
CTGGTGGAGGACGAGGCCGAGGCTGGCGCGGTACCCATGGTGAGCAAGGGCGAGGAGCTGTTCACCGGGG
TGGTGCCCATCCTGGTCGAGCTGGACGGCGACGTAAACGGCCACAAGTTCAGCGTGTCCGGCGAGGGCGA
GGGCGATGCCACCTACGGCAAGCTGACCCTGAAGTTCATCTGCACCACCGGCAAGCTGCCCGTGCCCTGG
CCCACCCTCGTGACCACCCTGACCTACGGCGTGCAGTGCTTCAGCCGCTACCCCGACCACATGAAGCAGC
ACGACTTCTTCAAGTCCGCCATGCCCGAAGGCTACGTCCAGGAGCGCACCATCTTCTTCAAGGACGACGG
CAACTACAAGACCCGCGCCGAGGTGAAGTTCGAGGGCGACACCCTGGTGAACCGCATCGAGCTGAAGGGC
ATCGACTTCAAGGAGGACGGCAACATCCTGGGGCACAAGCTGGAGTACAACTACAACAGCCACAACGTCT
ATATCATGGCCGACAAGCAGAAGAACGGCATCAAGGTGAACTTCAAGATCCGCCACAACATCGAGGACGG
CAGCGTGCAGCTCGCCGACCACTACCAGCAGAACACCCCCATCGGCGACGGCCCCGTGCTGCTGCCCGAC
AACCACTACCTGAGCACCCAGTCCGCCCTGAGCAAAGACCCCAACGAGAAGCGCGATCACATGGTCCTGC
TGGAGTTCGTGACCGCCGCCGGGATCACTCTCGGCATGGACGAGCTGTACAAGTGATAAGAATTCGATAT
CAAGCTTATCGATAATCAACCTCTGGATTACAAAATTTGTGAAAGATTGACTGGTATTCTTAACTATGTT
GCTCCTTTTACGCTATGTGGATACGCTGCTTTAATGCCTTTGTATCATGCTATTGCTTCCCGTATGGCTT
TCATTTTCTCCTCCTTGTATAAATCCTGGTTGCTGTCTCTTTATGAGGAGTTGTGGCCCGTTGTCAGGCA
ACGTGGCGTGGTGTGCACTGTGTTTGCTGACGCAACCCCCACTGGTTGGGGCATTGCCACCACCTGTCAG
CTCCTTTCCGGGACTTTCGCTTTCCCCCTCCCTATTGCCACGGCGGAACTCATCGCCGCCTGCCTTGCCC
GCTGCTGGACAGGGGCTCGGCTGTTGGGCACTGACAATTCCGTGGTGTTGTCGGGGAAATCATCGTCCTT
TCCTTGGCTGCTCGCCTATGTTGCCACCTGGATTCTGCGCGGGACGTCCTTCTGCTACGTCCCTTCGGCC
CTCAATCCAGCGGACCTTCCTTCCCGCGGCCTGCTGCCGGCTCTGCGGCCTCTTCCGCGTCTTCGCCTTC
GCCCTCAGACGAGTCGGATCTCCCTTTGGGCCGCCTCCCCGCATCGATACCGAGCGCTGCTCGAGAGATC
TACGGGTGGCATCCCTGTGACCCCTCCCCAGTGCCTCTCCTGGCCCTGGAAGTTGCCACTCCAGTGCCCA
CCAGCCTTGTCCTAATAAAATTAAGTTGCATCATTTTGTCTGACTAGGTGTCCTTCTATAATATTATGGG
GTGGAGGGGGGTGGTATGGAGCAAGGGGCAAGTTGGGAAGACAACCTGTAGGGCCTGCGGGGTCTATTGG
GAACCAAGCTGGAGTGCAGTGGCACAATCTTGGCTCACTGCAATCTCCGCCTCCTGGGTTCAAGCGATTC
TCCTGCCTCAGCCTCCCGAGTTGTTGGGATTCCAGGCATGCATGACCAGGCTCAGCTAATTTTTGTTTTT
TTGGTAGAGACGGGGTTTCACCATATTGGCCAGGCTGGTCTCCAACTCCTAATCTCAGGTGATCTACCCA
CCTTGGCCTCCCAAATTGCTGGGATTACAGGCGTGAACCACTGCTCCCTTCCCTGTCCTTCTGATTTTGT
AGGTAACCACGTGCGGACCGAGCGGCCGCAGGAACCCCTAGTGATGGAGTTGGCCACTCCCTCTCTGCGC
GCTCGCTCGCTCACTGAGGCCGGGCGACCAAAGGTCGCCCGACGCCCGGGCTTTGCCCGGGCGGCCTCAG
TGAGCGAGCGAGCGCGCAGCTGCCTGCAGGGGCGCCTGATGCGGTATTTTCTCCTTACGCATCTGTGCGG
TATTTCACACCGCATA
[95 nt withheld, positions 3587-3681]
T
[46 nt withheld, positions 3683-3728]
C
[141 nt withheld, positions 3730-3870]
CCTTTGACGTTGGAGTCCACGTTCTTT
[37 nt withheld, positions 3898-3934]
ACTCTATCTCGGGCTATTCTTTTGATTTATAAGGGATTTTGCCGATTTCGGTCTATTGGTTAAAAAATGA
GCTGATTTAACAAAAATTTAACGCGAATTTTAACAAAATATTAACGTTTACAATTTTATGGTGCACTCTC
AGTACAATCTGCTCTGATGCCGCATAGTTAAGCCAGCCCCGACACCCGCCAACACCCGCTGACGCGCCCT
GACGGGCTTGTCTGCTCCCGGCATCCGCTTACAGACAAGCTGTGACCGTCTCCGGGAGCTGCATGTGTCA
GAGGTTTTCACCGTCATCACCGAAACGCGCGAGACGAAAGGGCCTCGTGATACGCCTATTTTTATAGGTT
AATGTCATGATAATAATGGTTTCTTAGACGTCAGGTGGCACTTTTCGGGGAAATGTGCGCGGAACCCCTA
TTTGTTTATTTTTCTAAATACATTCAAATATGTATCCGCTCATGAGACAATAACCCTGATAAATGCTTCA
ATAATATTGAAAAAGGAAGAGTATGAGTATTCAACATTTCCGTGTCGCCCTTATTCCCTTTTTTGCGGCA
TTTTGCCTTCCTGTTTTTGCTCACCCAGAAACGCTGGTGAAAGTAAAAGATGCTGAAGATCAGTTGGGTG
CACGAGTGGGTTACATCGAACTGGATCTCAACAGCGGTAAGATCCTTGAGAGTTTTCGCCCCGAAGAACG
TTTTCCAATGATGAGCACTTTTAAAGTTCTGCTATGTGGCGCGGTATTATCCCGTATTGACGCCGGGCAA
GAGCAACTCGGTCGCCGCATACACTATTCTCAGAATGACTTGGTTGAGTACTCACCAGTCACAGAAAAGC
ATCTTACGGATGGCATGACAGTAAGAGAATTATGCAGTGCTGCCATAACCATGAGTGATAACACTGCGGC
CAACTTACTTCTGACAACGATCGGAGGACCGAAGGAGCTAACCGCTTTTTTGCACAACATGGGGGATCAT
GTAACTCGCCTTGATCGTTGGGAACCGGAGCTGAATGAAGCCATACCAAACGACGAGCGTGACACCACGA
TGCCTGTAGCAATGGCAACAACGTTGCGCAAACTATTAACTGGCGAACTACTTACTCTAGCTTCCCGGCA
ACAATTAATAGACTGGATGGAGGCGGATAAAGTTGCAGGACCACTTCTGCGCTCGGCCCTTCCGGCTGGC
TGGTTTATTGCTGATAAATCTGGAGCCGGTGAGCGTGGGTCTCGCGGTATCATTGCAGCACTGGGGCCAG
ATGGTAAGCCCTCCCGTATCGTAGTTATCTACACGACGGGGAGTCAGGCAACTATGGATGAACGAAATAG
ACAGATCGCTGAGATAGGTGCCTCACTGATTAAGCATTGGTAACTGTCAGACCAAGTTTACTCATATATA
CTTTAGATTGATTTAAAACTTCATTTTTAATTTAAAAGGATCTAGGTGAAGATCCTTTTTGATAATCTCA
TGACCAAAATCCCTTAACGTGAGTTTTCGTTCCACTGAGCGTCAGACCCCGTAGAAAAGATCAAAGGATC
TTCTTGAGATCCTTTTTTTCTGCGCGTAATCTGCTGCTTGCAAACAAAAAAACCACCGCTACCAGCGGTG
GTTTGTTTGCCGGATCAAGAGCTACCAACTCTTTTTCCGAAGGTAACTGGCTTCAGCAGAGCGCAGATAC
CAAATACTGTTCTTCTAGTGTAGCCGTAGTTAGGCCACCACTTCAAGAACTCTGTAGCACCGCCTACATA
CCTCGCTCTGCTAATCCTGTTACCAGTGGCTGCTGCCAGTGGCGATAAGTCGTGTCTTACCGGGTTGGAC
TCAAGACGATAGTTACCGGATAAGGCGCAGCGGTCGGGCTGAACGGGGGGTTCGTGCACACAGCCCAGCT
TGGAGCGAACGACCTACACCGAACTGAGATACCTACAGCGTGAGCTATGAGAAAGCGCCACGCTTCCCGA
AGGGAGAAAGGCGGACAGGTATCCGGTAAGCGGCAGGGTCGGAACAGGAGAGCGCACGAGGGAGCTTCCA
GGGGGAAACGCCTGGTATCTTTATAGTCCTGTCGGGTTTCGCCACCTCTGACTTGAGCGTCGATTTTTGT
GATGCTCGTCAGGGGGGCGGAGCCTATGGAAAAACGCCAGCAACGCGGCCTTTTTACGGTTCCTGGCCTT
TTGCTGGCCTTTTGCTCACATGTCCTGCAGGCAGCTGCGCGCTCGCTCGCTCACTGAGGCCGCCCGGGCG
TCGGGCGACCTTTGGTCGCCCGGCCTCAGTGAGCGAGCGAGCGCGCAGAGAGGGAGTGGCCAACTCCATC
ACTAGGGGTTCCT
Features (pLannotate 1.2.2; 16 found; start..end, strand, type, name):
    368..564     +  promoter       SV40 promoter: SV40 early promoter
    577..1502    +  CDS            ChR2 (fragment): N-terminal fragment of channelrhodopsin-2 from the alga Chlamydomonas reinhardtii (Nagel et al., 2003) blue light-activated cation channel
   1507..2223    +  CDS            EGFP: EGFP is a basic (constitutively fluorescent) green fluorescent protein published in 1996, derived from Aequorea victoria. It is reported to be a rapidly-maturing weak dimer with moderate acid sensitivity.
   2230..2254    +  misc_feature   MCS (fragment): pBluescript multiple cloning site
   2254..2842    +  misc_feature   WPRE: woodchuck hepatitis virus posttranscriptional regulatory element
   2874..3350    +  polyA_signal   hGH poly(A) signal: human growth hormone polyadenylation signal
   3390..3530    +  repeat_region  AAV2 ITR: inverted terminal repeat of adeno-associated virus serotype 2 inverted
   3535..3586    -  misc_feature   bom (fragment): basis of mobility region from pBR322
   3605..4060    +  rep_origin     f1 ori (sequence partly withheld): f1 bacteriophage origin of replication; arrow indicates direction of (+) strand synthesis
   4061..4110    -  misc_feature   bom (fragment): basis of mobility region from pBR322
   4212..4247    -  CDS            rop (fragment): Rop protein, which maintains plasmids at low copy number; rop
   4342..4446    +  promoter       AmpR promoter: bla
   4447..5307    +  CDS            AmpR: β-lactamase; bla; confers resistance to ampicillin, carbenicillin, and related antibiotics
   5478..6066    +  rep_origin     ori: high-copy-number ColE1/pMB1/pBR322/pUC origin of replication
   6139..6166    +  repeat_region  AAV2 ITR (fragment): inverted terminal repeat of adeno-associated virus serotype 2 inverted
   6195..6222    +  repeat_region  AAV2 ITR (fragment): inverted terminal repeat of adeno-associated virus serotype 2 inverted
