[The description below was written by a language model from this plasmid's Addgene catalogue record and pLannotate feature annotations shown in this document.]
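Description:
173_pAAV-ProC38-CatCh-GFP-WPRE is an AAV transfer plasmid on a pAAV backbone, used to package a recombinant adeno-associated virus genome that delivers an optogenetic actuator under a synthetic cell-type-targeting promoter. In bacteria it is maintained by a high-copy ColE1/pUC-type origin and selected with ampicillin through the bla (AmpR) gene and its own promoter. An f1/M13 phage origin is also present in the backbone, along with small pBR322-derived remnants (bom and rop fragments). The two feature tables, one from the depositor sequence and one from the repository's sequencing, describe the same 6,257 nt circle with different start points and agree on content.

The expression cassette lies between AAV2 inverted terminal repeats, which provide the signals for replication and encapsidation. One ITR is annotated in full, while the other is detected only as two short fragments. The catalogue gives the promoter as ProC38, a synthetic promoter that the automated annotation does not recognise as such. The annotation does mark an SV40 early promoter segment directly upstream of the coding region, which may be part of the ProC38 design, although the record does not say so. The payload is CatCh-GFP, the L132C variant of the blue-light-gated cation channel channelrhodopsin-2 from Chlamydomonas reinhardtii, joined to EGFP so that expressing cells can be seen by fluorescence. A WPRE follows to enhance transcript stability and expression, and a human growth hormone polyadenylation signal ends the transcript. The stated purpose is to target expression to neuronal and glial cell types in the retina of mice, non-human primates and humans; the record does not state which cell type ProC38 targets.
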