Addgene plasmid #125972: 173_pAAV-ProC38-CatCh-GFP-WPRE
Purpose: Targeting expression to neuronal and glial cell types in mice, non-human primates, and human retina
Depositing lab: Botond Roska. Depositing organization: Friedrich Miescher Institute for Biomedical Research. Publication: Targeting neuronal and glial cell types with synthetic promoter AAVs in mice, non-human primates and humans. Juttner J, Szabo A, Gross-Scherf B, Morikawa RK, Rompani SB, Hantz P, Szikra T, Esposti F, Cowan CS, Bharioke A, Patino-Alvarez CP, Keles O, Kusnyerik A, Azoulay T, Hartl D, Krebs AR, Schubeler D, Hajdu RI, Lukats A, Nemeth J, Nagy ZZ, Wu KC, Wu RH, Xiang L, Fang XL, Jin ZB, Goldblum D, Hasler PW, Scholl HPN, Krol J, Roska B. Nat Neurosci. 2019 Jul 8. pii: 10.1038/s41593-019-0431-2. doi: 10.1038/s41593-019-0431-2. PubMed 31285614.
Backbone
  Vector backbone: pAAV
  Vector type: AAV
Growth in bacteria
  Bacterial resistance: Ampicillin, 100 μg/mL
  Growth temperature: 37°C
  Growth strain: NEB Stable
  Copy number: High Copy
Gene/Insert
  Gene/Insert name: CatCh-GFP (alt name: ChR2(L132C)-EGFP)
  Species: Synthetic
  Promoter: ProC38
  Cloning method: Restriction Enzyme; 5′ cloning site Unknown (unknown if destroyed); 3′ cloning site Unknown (unknown if destroyed)
Terms and licenses: Academic/Nonprofit Terms; Industry Terms: Not Available to Industry
Depositor comments: Please visit https://www.biorxiv.org/content/early/2018/10/04/434720.full.pdf for BioRxiv preprint
How to cite: 173_pAAV-ProC38-CatCh-GFP-WPRE was a gift from Botond Roska (Addgene plasmid # 125972 ; http://n2t.net/addgene:125972 ; RRID:Addgene_125972)
